Addgene plasmid #158801: pPP441
Purpose: Plasmid containing Homo sapiens codon optimized CasΦ-2 and a SapI-GG stuffer spacer for editing in human cells.
Depositing lab: Jennifer Doudna. Depositing organization: University of California, Berkeley. Publication: CRISPR-CasPhi from huge phages is a hypercompact genome editor. Pausch P, Al-Shayeb B, Bisom-Rapp E, Tsuchida CA, Li Z, Cress BF, Knott GJ, Jacobsen SE, Banfield JF, Doudna JA. Science. 2020 Jul 17;369(6501):333-337. doi: 10.1126/science.abb1400. PubMed 32675376.
Backbone
  Vector backbone: Custom
  Vector type: Mammalian Expression
  Selectable markers: Puromycin
Growth in bacteria
  Bacterial resistance: Ampicillin, 100 μg/mL
  Growth temperature: 37°C
  Growth strain: DH5alpha
  Copy number: High Copy
Gene/Insert
  Gene/Insert name: CasPhi-2 (alt name: Cas12j2)
  Tag / fusion protein: 2xSV40NLS-2xFLAG (C terminal on insert)
Terms and licenses: Academic/Nonprofit Terms; Industry Terms: Not Available to Industry
How to cite: pPP441 was a gift from Jennifer Doudna (Addgene plasmid # 158801 ; http://n2t.net/addgene:158801 ; RRID:Addgene_158801)
