[The description below was written by a language model from this plasmid's Addgene catalogue record and pLannotate feature annotations shown in this document.]
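Description:
pPP441 is a mammalian expression plasmid on a custom backbone that delivers the compact phage-derived CRISPR nuclease CasΦ-2 (also called Cas12j2) together with a guide RNA cassette for genome editing in human cells. In bacteria it is maintained as a high-copy plasmid through a ColE1/pUC-type origin and selected with ampicillin via the β-lactamase gene and its own promoter. An f1 origin is also present. The annotation additionally picks up a single AAV2 inverted terminal repeat and small fragments of bom and rop, which look like remnants of the parental vector rather than functional elements; with only one ITR annotated, the record gives no indication that the plasmid is meant for AAV packaging.

The payload has two transcription units. A human U6 RNA polymerase III promoter drives the guide RNA; according to the catalogue entry, the spacer position holds a stuffer flanked for SapI-based Golden Gate cloning, so that a target-specific spacer can be inserted in its place. Immediately downstream, a CMV enhancer, chicken β-actin promoter and hybrid intron form a strong Pol II promoter for the human codon-optimized CasΦ-2 coding sequence. That coding sequence was not itself recognised in the feature table but would occupy the unannotated region preceding the FLAG annotations. The nuclease carries a C-terminal 2xSV40 NLS and 2xFLAG tag for nuclear import and detection. A puromycin N-acetyltransferase gene follows closely in the same orientation, ahead of a bGH polyadenylation signal, which suggests co-expression from the same transcript, although the linking element is not annotated. Puromycin allows enrichment of transfected cells in editing experiments.
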