Features (pLannotate 1.2.2; 16 found; start..end, strand, type, name):
   2347..2363    +  CDS            5xFLAG (fragment): five tandem FLAG® epitope tags
   2374..2395    +  CDS            2xFLAG (fragment): two tandem FLAG® epitope tags
   2460..3057    +  CDS            PuroR (fragment): puromycin N-acetyltransferase; pac from Streptomyces; confers resistance to puromycin
   3097..3208    +  polyA_signal   bGH poly(A) signal: bovine growth hormone polyadenylation signal
   3313..3453    +  repeat_region  AAV2 ITR: inverted terminal repeat of adeno-associated virus serotype 2 inverted
   3458..3509    -  misc_feature   bom (fragment): basis of mobility region from pBR322
   3528..3983    +  rep_origin     f1 ori (sequence partly withheld): f1 bacteriophage origin of replication; arrow indicates direction of (+) strand synthesis
   3984..4033    -  misc_feature   bom (fragment): basis of mobility region from pBR322
   4135..4170    -  CDS            rop (fragment): Rop protein, which maintains plasmids at low copy number; rop
   4265..4369    +  promoter       AmpR promoter: bla
   4370..5230    +  CDS            AmpR: β-lactamase; bla; confers resistance to ampicillin, carbenicillin, and related antibiotics
   5401..5989    +  rep_origin     ori: high-copy-number ColE1/pMB1/pBR322/pUC origin of replication
   6051..6291    +  promoter       U6 promoter: RNA polymerase III promoter for human U6 snRNA
   6371..6656    +  enhancer       CMV enhancer: human cytomegalovirus immediate early enhancer; contains an 18-bp deletion relative to the standard CMV enhancer
   6658..6935    +  promoter       chicken β-actin promoter: No description available
   6936..7163    +  intron         hybrid intron: hybrid between chicken β-actin (CBA) and minute virus of mice (MMV) introns (Gray et al., 2011)
>Addgene plasmid #158801 | pPP441 | depositor full sequence | sequence record 306502 | pPP441 sequence 7180 bps
ATGCCAAAGCCAGCCGTGGAGTCTGAGTTTTCTAAGGTACTCAAGAAGCACTTTCCGGGCGAGCGATTTA
GGTCTAGCTACATGAAGCGGGGTGGTAAAATCTTGGCAGCCCAGGGTGAAGAAGCGGTCGTCGCGTATCT
GCAAGGCAAGTCCGAGGAGGAACCCCCGAATTTTCAGCCGCCGGCGAAATGTCATGTTGTTACGAAATCA
CGAGATTTCGCCGAGTGGCCAATTATGAAGGCCTCCGAAGCAATCCAAAGGTATATCTATGCGCTCTCTA
CGACGGAACGGGCAGCTTGCAAGCCTGGCAAATCTTCAGAGTCCCACGCGGCCTGGTTCGCGGCAACTGG
CGTGTCAAACCACGGTTATAGCCATGTTCAAGGCCTCAATCTTATCTTCGACCACACGCTGGGAAGATAC
GATGGTGTTCTGAAAAAGGTGCAGCTGAGAAATGAGAAAGCCCGCGCCCGGCTGGAAAGTATCAACGCCT
CTCGAGCCGACGAAGGACTTCCAGAAATAAAGGCAGAGGAGGAAGAGGTCGCTACAAATGAAACCGGACA
CCTTTTGCAGCCTCCGGGGATCAACCCAAGTTTCTACGTTTACCAGACTATTTCTCCGCAGGCTTACAGG
CCGCGAGATGAGATTGTACTGCCGCCCGAGTATGCCGGCTACGTCCGAGATCCGAACGCCCCTATCCCCC
TTGGCGTGGTTCGGAATCGGTGCGATATTCAGAAGGGATGCCCTGGATACATCCCCGAATGGCAAAGAGA
GGCAGGTACTGCAATTTCCCCTAAGACGGGTAAAGCCGTCACCGTTCCCGGCCTCAGTCCAAAAAAAAAT
AAACGAATGCGACGATACTGGAGGTCCGAGAAAGAGAAGGCCCAAGATGCACTGCTCGTTACTGTGAGAA
TCGGCACTGACTGGGTCGTAATCGACGTTCGAGGTTTGCTGCGGAATGCGCGGTGGCGCACCATTGCGCC
CAAGGATATATCCTTGAATGCCCTCTTGGATCTCTTTACAGGCGACCCGGTCATAGATGTTCGGAGAAAC
ATTGTGACTTTCACCTACACTCTGGACGCTTGCGGTACATATGCTCGCAAATGGACTCTCAAAGGGAAAC
AGACTAAGGCAACCCTCGATAAGTTGACCGCAACCCAGACCGTGGCCCTGGTAGCAATAGACCTTGGACA
AACCAATCCCATAAGTGCGGGTATCAGTAGGGTCACGCAAGAAAACGGGGCACTTCAATGTGAACCTCTG
GATCGGTTCACTCTCCCTGATGATCTGCTCAAGGATATCTCCGCGTACCGAATCGCTTGGGATCGCAACG
AGGAGGAACTGAGGGCTAGGTCCGTCGAAGCGCTCCCAGAAGCTCAACAAGCTGAAGTGAGGGCTCTGGA
CGGCGTTTCTAAAGAAACCGCCAGGACCCAGCTCTGCGCGGACTTCGGCCTTGATCCCAAACGGCTGCCT
TGGGATAAAATGAGCAGCAACACCACTTTCATCAGTGAAGCGTTGCTTAGTAATTCTGTGTCTAGAGATC
AGGTTTTTTTTACTCCTGCGCCTAAAAAGGGAGCAAAGAAAAAAGCCCCCGTTGAAGTTATGCGGAAGGA
TAGGACCTGGGCGAGGGCCTATAAACCACGGCTCAGTGTGGAAGCCCAAAAGCTGAAAAATGAGGCCTTG
TGGGCTCTCAAGCGCACTTCTCCAGAATACCTCAAGCTGAGTCGGAGAAAAGAGGAGCTTTGTAGGCGAA
GTATTAACTACGTCATTGAAAAAACAAGACGGAGGACACAATGTCAGATCGTGATACCTGTCATAGAGGA
CTTGAATGTGCGATTCTTTCACGGTTCAGGGAAGCGCCTGCCTGGCTGGGATAATTTTTTCACTGCGAAG
AAGGAGAACAGGTGGTTTATACAGGGCCTCCACAAAGCATTCAGCGACTTGCGAACTCATCGCTCCTTCT
ACGTATTCGAAGTCCGCCCGGAGCGGACTTCAATAACGTGCCCAAAATGCGGGCACTGCGAGGTTGGGAA
CCGGGATGGGGAGGCTTTTCAGTGCCTTAGTTGCGGCAAAACGTGCAATGCCGACCTTGACGTGGCTACC
CATAATCTGACTCAAGTCGCCCTTACAGGAAAAACAATGCCGAAACGCGAGGAACCTAGAGATGCCCAGG
GCACAGCTCCAGCCCGAAAAACAAAGAAGGCGTCAAAGAGCAAGGCTCCGCCAGCCGAACGAGAGGACCA
AACTCCAGCACAGGAACCGTCCCAGACTTCCGGAAGCGGACCCAAGAAAAAACGCAAGGTGGAAGATCCT
AAGAAAAAGCGGAAAGTGAGCCTGGGCAGCGGCTCCGATTACAAAGATGACGATGACAAAGACTACAAGG
ATGATGATGATAAGGGATCCGGCGCAACAAACTTCTCTCTGCTGAAACAAGCCGGAGATGTCGAAGAGAA
TCCTGGACCGACCGAGTACAAGCCCACGGTGCGCCTCGCCACCCGCGACGACGTCCCCAGGGCCGTACGC
ACCCTCGCCGCCGCGTTCGCCGACTACCCCGCCACGCGCCACACCGTCGATCCGGACCGCCACATCGAGC
GGGTCACCGAGCTGCAAGAACTCTTCCTCACGCGCGTCGGGCTCGACATCGGCAAGGTGTGGGTCGCGGA
CGACGGCGCCGCGGTGGCGGTCTGGACCACGCCGGAGAGCGTCGAAGCGGGGGCGGTGTTCGCCGAGATC
GGCCCGCGCATGGCCGAGTTGAGCGGTTCCCGGCTGGCCGCGCAGCAACAGATGGAAGGCCTCCTGGCGC
CGCACCGGCCCAAGGAGCCCGCGTGGTTCCTGGCCACCGTCGGAGTCTCGCCCGACCACCAGGGCAAGGG
TCTGGGCAGCGCCGTCGTGCTCCCCGGAGTGGAGGCGGCCGAGCGCGCCGGGGTGCCCGCCTTCCTGGAG
ACCTCCGCGCCCCGCAACCTCCCCTTCTACGAGCGGCTCGGCTTCACCGTCACCGCCGACGTCGAGGTGC
CCGAAGGACCGCGCACCTGGTGCATGACCCGCAAGCCCGGTGCCTGAACGCGTTAAGAATTCCTAGAGCT
CGCTGATCAGCCTCGACTGTGCCTTCTAGTTGCCAGCCATCTGTTGTTTGCCCCTCCCCCGTGCCTTCCT
TGACCCTGGAAGGTGCCACTCCCACTGTCCTTTCCTAATAAAATGAGGAAATTGCATCGCATTGTCTGAG
TAGGTGTCATTCTATTCTGGGGGGTGGGGTGGGGCAGGACAGCAAGGGGGAGGATTGGGAAGAGAATAGC
AGGCATGCTGGGGAGCGGCCGCAGGAACCCCTAGTGATGGAGTTGGCCACTCCCTCTCTGCGCGCTCGCT
CGCTCACTGAGGCCGGGCGACCAAAGGTCGCCCGACGCCCGGGCTTTGCCCGGGCGGCCTCAGTGAGCGA
GCGAGCGCGCAGCTGCCTGCAGGGGCGCCTGATGCGGTATTTTCTCCTTACGCATCTGTGCGGTATTTCA
CACCGCATA
[95 nt withheld, positions 3510-3604]
T
[46 nt withheld, positions 3606-3651]
C
[141 nt withheld, positions 3653-3793]
CCTTTGACGTTGGAGTCCACGTTCTTT
[37 nt withheld, positions 3821-3857]
ACTCTATCTCGGGCTATTCTTTTGATTTATAAGGGATTTTGCCGATTTCGGTCTATTGGTTAAAAAATGA
GCTGATTTAACAAAAATTTAACGCGAATTTTAACAAAATATTAACGTTTACAATTTTATGGTGCACTCTC
AGTACAATCTGCTCTGATGCCGCATAGTTAAGCCAGCCCCGACACCCGCCAACACCCGCTGACGCGCCCT
GACGGGCTTGTCTGCTCCCGGCATCCGCTTACAGACAAGCTGTGACCGTCTCCGGGAGCTGCATGTGTCA
GAGGTTTTCACCGTCATCACCGAAACGCGCGAGACGAAAGGGCCTCGTGATACGCCTATTTTTATAGGTT
AATGTCATGATAATAATGGTTTCTTAGACGTCAGGTGGCACTTTTCGGGGAAATGTGCGCGGAACCCCTA
TTTGTTTATTTTTCTAAATACATTCAAATATGTATCCGCTCATGAGACAATAACCCTGATAAATGCTTCA
ATAATATTGAAAAAGGAAGAGTATGAGTATTCAACATTTCCGTGTCGCCCTTATTCCCTTTTTTGCGGCA
TTTTGCCTTCCTGTTTTTGCTCACCCAGAAACGCTGGTGAAAGTAAAAGATGCTGAAGATCAGTTGGGTG
CACGAGTGGGTTACATCGAACTGGATCTCAACAGCGGTAAGATCCTTGAGAGTTTTCGCCCCGAAGAACG
TTTTCCAATGATGAGCACTTTTAAAGTTCTGCTATGTGGCGCGGTATTATCCCGTATTGACGCCGGGCAA
GAGCAACTCGGTCGCCGCATACACTATTCTCAGAATGACTTGGTTGAGTACTCACCAGTCACAGAAAAGC
ATCTTACGGATGGCATGACAGTAAGAGAATTATGCAGTGCTGCCATAACCATGAGTGATAACACTGCGGC
CAACTTACTTCTGACAACGATCGGAGGACCGAAGGAGCTAACCGCTTTTTTGCACAACATGGGGGATCAT
GTAACTCGCCTTGATCGTTGGGAACCGGAGCTGAATGAAGCCATACCAAACGACGAGCGTGACACCACGA
TGCCTGTAGCAATGGCAACAACGTTGCGCAAACTATTAACTGGCGAACTACTTACTCTAGCTTCCCGGCA
ACAATTAATAGACTGGATGGAGGCGGATAAAGTTGCAGGACCACTTCTGCGCTCGGCCCTTCCGGCTGGC
TGGTTTATTGCTGATAAATCTGGAGCCGGTGAGCGTGGAAGCCGCGGTATCATTGCAGCACTGGGGCCAG
ATGGTAAGCCCTCCCGTATCGTAGTTATCTACACGACGGGGAGTCAGGCAACTATGGATGAACGAAATAG
ACAGATCGCTGAGATAGGTGCCTCACTGATTAAGCATTGGTAACTGTCAGACCAAGTTTACTCATATATA
CTTTAGATTGATTTAAAACTTCATTTTTAATTTAAAAGGATCTAGGTGAAGATCCTTTTTGATAATCTCA
TGACCAAAATCCCTTAACGTGAGTTTTCGTTCCACTGAGCGTCAGACCCCGTAGAAAAGATCAAAGGATC
TTCTTGAGATCCTTTTTTTCTGCGCGTAATCTGCTGCTTGCAAACAAAAAAACCACCGCTACCAGCGGTG
GTTTGTTTGCCGGATCAAGAGCTACCAACTCTTTTTCCGAAGGTAACTGGCTTCAGCAGAGCGCAGATAC
CAAATACTGTTCTTCTAGTGTAGCCGTAGTTAGGCCACCACTTCAAGAACTCTGTAGCACCGCCTACATA
CCTCGCTCTGCTAATCCTGTTACCAGTGGCTGCTGCCAGTGGCGATAAGTCGTGTCTTACCGGGTTGGAC
TCAAGACGATAGTTACCGGATAAGGCGCAGCGGTCGGGCTGAACGGGGGGTTCGTGCACACAGCCCAGCT
TGGAGCGAACGACCTACACCGAACTGAGATACCTACAGCGTGAGCTATGAGAAAGCGCCACGCTTCCCGA
AGGGAGAAAGGCGGACAGGTATCCGGTAAGCGGCAGGGTCGGAACAGGAGAGCGCACGAGGGAGCTTCCA
GGGGGAAACGCCTGGTATCTTTATAGTCCTGTCGGGTTTCGCCACCTCTGACTTGAGCGTCGATTTTTGT
GATGCTCGTCAGGGGGGCGGAGCCTATGGAAAAACGCCAGCAACGCGGCCTTTTTACGGTTCCTGGCCTT
TTGCTGGCCTTTTGCTCACATGTGAGGGCCTATTTCCCATGATTCCTTCATATTTGCATATACGATACAA
GGCTGTTAGAGAGATAATTGGAATTAATTTGACTGTAAACACAAAGATATTAGTACAAAATACGTGACGT
AGAAAGTAATAATTTCTTGGGTAGTTTGCAGTTTTAAAATTATGTTTTAAAATGGACTATCATATGCTTA
CCGTAACTTGAAAGTATTTCGATTTCTTGGCTTTATATATCTTGTGGAAAGGACGAAACACCGGTCGGAA
CGCTCAACGATTGCCCCTCACGAGGGGACAGAAGAGCTAATGCTCTTCATTTTTTTTGGTACCCGTTACA
TAACTTACGGTAAATGGCCCGCCTGGCTGACCGCCCAACGACCCCCGCCCATTGACGTCAATAGTAACGC
CAATAGGGACTTTCCATTGACGTCAATGGGTGGAGTATTTACGGTAAACTGCCCACTTGGCAGTACATCA
AGTGTATCATATGCCAAGTACGCCCCCTATTGACGTCAATGACGGTAAATGGCCCGCCTGGCATTGTGCC
CAGTACATGACCTTATGGGACTTTCCTACTTGGCAGTACATCTACGTATTAGTCATCGCTATTACCATGG
TCGAGGTGAGCCCCACGTTCTGCTTCACTCTCCCCATCTCCCCCCCCTCCCCACCCCCAATTTTGTATTT
ATTTATTTTTTAATTATTTTGTGCAGCGATGGGGGCGGGGGGGGGGGGGGGGCGCGCGCCAGGCGGGGCG
GGGSGGGGSGRGGGGSGGGGSGGGGSGRGGCGGAGAGGTGCGGCGGCAGCCAATCAGAGCGGCGCGCTCC
GAAAGTTTCCTTTTATGGCGAGGCGGCGGCGGCGGCGGCCCTATAAAAAGCGAAGCGCGCGGCGGGCGGG
AGTCGCTGCGCGCTGCCTTCGCCCCGTGCCCCGCTCCGCCGCCGCCTCGCGCCGCCCGCCCCGGCTCTGA
CTGACCGCGTTACTCCCACAGGTGAGCGGGCGGGACGGCCCTTCTCCTCCGGGCTGTAATTAGCTGAGCA
AGAGGTAAGGGTTTAAGGGATGGTTGGTTGGTGGGGTATTAATGTTTAATTACCTGGAGCACCTGCCTGA
AATCACTTTTTTTCAGGTTGGACCGGTGCCACC
