Features (pLannotate 1.2.2; 16 found; start..end, strand, type, name):
   2347..2363    +  CDS            5xFLAG (fragment): five tandem FLAG® epitope tags
   2374..2395    +  CDS            2xFLAG (fragment): two tandem FLAG® epitope tags
   2460..3057    +  CDS            PuroR (fragment): puromycin N-acetyltransferase; pac from Streptomyces; confers resistance to puromycin
   3097..3208    +  polyA_signal   bGH poly(A) signal: bovine growth hormone polyadenylation signal
   3313..3453    +  repeat_region  AAV2 ITR: inverted terminal repeat of adeno-associated virus serotype 2 inverted
   3458..3509    -  misc_feature   bom (fragment): basis of mobility region from pBR322
   3528..3983    +  rep_origin     f1 ori (sequence partly withheld): f1 bacteriophage origin of replication; arrow indicates direction of (+) strand synthesis
   3984..4033    -  misc_feature   bom (fragment): basis of mobility region from pBR322
   4135..4170    -  CDS            rop (fragment): Rop protein, which maintains plasmids at low copy number; rop
   4265..4369    +  promoter       AmpR promoter: bla
   4370..5230    +  CDS            AmpR: β-lactamase; bla; confers resistance to ampicillin, carbenicillin, and related antibiotics
   5401..5989    +  rep_origin     ori: high-copy-number ColE1/pMB1/pBR322/pUC origin of replication
   6051..6291    +  promoter       U6 promoter: RNA polymerase III promoter for human U6 snRNA
   6371..6656    +  enhancer       CMV enhancer: human cytomegalovirus immediate early enhancer; contains an 18-bp deletion relative to the standard CMV enhancer
   6658..6935    +  promoter       chicken β-actin promoter: No description available
   6936..7163    +  intron         hybrid intron: hybrid between chicken β-actin (CBA) and minute virus of mice (MMV) introns (Gray et al., 2011)
>Addgene plasmid #158801 | pPP441 | addgene full sequence | sequence record 309574 | Addgene NGS Result
ATGCCAAAGCCAGCCGTGGAGTCTGAGTTTTCTAAGGTACTCAAGAAGCACTTTCCGGGCGAGCGATTTA
GGTCTAGCTACATGAAGCGGGGTGGTAAAATCTTGGCAGCCCAGGGTGAAGAAGCGGTCGTCGCGTATCT
GCAAGGCAAGTCCGAGGAGGAACCCCCGAATTTTCAGCCGCCGGCGAAATGTCATGTTGTTACGAAATCA
CGAGATTTCGCCGAGTGGCCAATTATGAAGGCCTCCGAAGCAATCCAAAGGTATATCTATGCGCTCTCTA
CGACGGAACGGGCAGCTTGCAAGCCTGGCAAATCTTCAGAGTCCCACGCGGCCTGGTTCGCGGCAACTGG
CGTGTCAAACCACGGTTATAGCCATGTTCAAGGCCTCAATCTTATCTTCGACCACACGCTGGGAAGATAC
GATGGTGTTCTGAAAAAGGTGCAGCTGAGAAATGAGAAAGCCCGCGCCCGGCTGGAAAGTATCAACGCCT
CTCGAGCCGACGAAGGACTTCCAGAAATAAAGGCAGAGGAGGAAGAGGTCGCTACAAATGAAACCGGACA
CCTTTTGCAGCCTCCGGGGATCAACCCAAGTTTCTACGTTTACCAGACTATTTCTCCGCAGGCTTACAGG
CCGCGAGATGAGATTGTACTGCCGCCCGAGTATGCCGGCTACGTCCGAGATCCGAACGCCCCTATCCCCC
TTGGCGTGGTTCGGAATCGGTGCGATATTCAGAAGGGATGCCCTGGATACATCCCCGAATGGCAAAGAGA
GGCAGGTACTGCAATTTCCCCTAAGACGGGTAAAGCCGTCACCGTTCCCGGCCTCAGTCCAAAAAAAAAT
AAACGAATGCGACGATACTGGAGGTCCGAGAAAGAGAAGGCCCAAGATGCACTGCTCGTTACTGTGAGAA
TCGGCACTGACTGGGTCGTAATCGACGTTCGAGGTTTGCTGCGGAATGCGCGGTGGCGCACCATTGCGCC
CAAGGATATATCCTTGAATGCCCTCTTGGATCTCTTTACAGGCGACCCGGTCATAGATGTTCGGAGAAAC
ATTGTGACTTTCACCTACACTCTGGACGCTTGCGGTACATATGCTCGCAAATGGACTCTCAAAGGGAAAC
AGACTAAGGCAACCCTCGATAAGTTGACCGCAACCCAGACCGTGGCCCTGGTAGCAATAGACCTTGGACA
AACCAATCCCATAAGTGCGGGTATCAGTAGGGTCACGCAAGAAAACGGGGCACTTCAATGTGAACCTCTG
GATCGGTTCACTCTCCCTGATGATCTGCTCAAGGATATCTCCGCGTACCGAATCGCTTGGGATCGCAACG
AGGAGGAACTGAGGGCTAGGTCCGTCGAAGCGCTCCCAGAAGCTCAACAAGCTGAAGTGAGGGCTCTGGA
CGGCGTTTCTAAAGAAACCGCCAGGACCCAGCTCTGCGCGGACTTCGGCCTTGATCCCAAACGGCTGCCT
TGGGATAAAATGAGCAGCAACACCACTTTCATCAGTGAAGCGTTGCTTAGTAATTCTGTGTCTAGAGATC
AGGTTTTTTTTACTCCTGCGCCTAAAAAGGGAGCAAAGAAAAAAGCCCCCGTTGAAGTTATGCGGAAGGA
TAGGACCTGGGCGAGGGCCTATAAACCACGGCTCAGTGTGGAAGCCCAAAAGCTGAAAAATGAGGCCTTG
TGGGCTCTCAAGCGCACTTCTCCAGAATACCTCAAGCTGAGTCGGAGAAAAGAGGAGCTTTGTAGGCGAA
GTATTAACTACGTCATTGAAAAAACAAGACGGAGGACACAATGTCAGATCGTGATACCTGTCATAGAGGA
CTTGAATGTGCGATTCTTTCACGGTTCAGGGAAGCGCCTGCCTGGCTGGGATAATTTTTTCACTGCGAAG
AAGGAGAACAGGTGGTTTATACAGGGCCTCCACAAAGCATTCAGCGACTTGCGAACTCATCGCTCCTTCT
ACGTATTCGAAGTCCGCCCGGAGCGGACTTCAATAACGTGCCCAAAATGCGGGCACTGCGAGGTTGGGAA
CCGGGATGGGGAGGCTTTTCAGTGCCTTAGTTGCGGCAAAACGTGCAATGCCGACCTTGACGTGGCTACC
CATAATCTGACTCAAGTCGCCCTTACAGGAAAAACAATGCCGAAACGCGAGGAACCTAGAGATGCCCAGG
GCACAGCTCCAGCCCGAAAAACAAAGAAGGCGTCAAAGAGCAAGGCTCCGCCAGCCGAACGAGAGGACCA
AACTCCAGCACAGGAACCGTCCCAGACTTCCGGAAGCGGACCCAAGAAAAAACGCAAGGTGGAAGATCCT
AAGAAAAAGCGGAAAGTGAGCCTGGGCAGCGGCTCCGATTACAAAGATGACGATGACAAAGACTACAAGG
ATGATGATGATAAGGGATCCGGCGCAACAAACTTCTCTCTGCTGAAACAAGCCGGAGATGTCGAAGAGAA
TCCTGGACCGACCGAGTACAAGCCCACGGTGCGCCTCGCCACCCGCGACGACGTCCCCAGGGCCGTACGC
ACCCTCGCCGCCGCGTTCGCCGACTACCCCGCCACGCGCCACACCGTCGATCCGGACCGCCACATCGAGC
GGGTCACCGAGCTGCAAGAACTCTTCCTCACGCGCGTCGGGCTCGACATCGGCAAGGTGTGGGTCGCGGA
CGACGGCGCCGCGGTGGCGGTCTGGACCACGCCGGAGAGCGTCGAAGCGGGGGCGGTGTTCGCCGAGATC
GGCCCGCGCATGGCCGAGTTGAGCGGTTCCCGGCTGGCCGCGCAGCAACAGATGGAAGGCCTCCTGGCGC
CGCACCGGCCCAAGGAGCCCGCGTGGTTCCTGGCCACCGTCGGAGTCTCGCCCGACCACCAGGGCAAGGG
TCTGGGCAGCGCCGTCGTGCTCCCCGGAGTGGAGGCGGCCGAGCGCGCCGGGGTGCCCGCCTTCCTGGAG
ACCTCCGCGCCCCGCAACCTCCCCTTCTACGAGCGGCTCGGCTTCACCGTCACCGCCGACGTCGAGGTGC
CCGAAGGACCGCGCACCTGGTGCATGACCCGCAAGCCCGGTGCCTGAACGCGTTAAGAATTCCTAGAGCT
CGCTGATCAGCCTCGACTGTGCCTTCTAGTTGCCAGCCATCTGTTGTTTGCCCCTCCCCCGTGCCTTCCT
TGACCCTGGAAGGTGCCACTCCCACTGTCCTTTCCTAATAAAATGAGGAAATTGCATCGCATTGTCTGAG
TAGGTGTCATTCTATTCTGGGGGGTGGGGTGGGGCAGGACAGCAAGGGGGAGGATTGGGAAGAGAATAGC
AGGCATGCTGGGGAGCGGCCGCAGGAACCCCTAGTGATGGAGTTGGCCACTCCCTCTCTGCGCGCTCGCT
CGCTCACTGAGGCCGGGCGACCAAAGGTCGCCCGACGCCCGGGCTTTGCCCGGGCGGCCTCAGTGAGCGA
GCGAGCGCGCAGCTGCCTGCAGGGGCGCCTGATGCGGTATTTTCTCCTTACGCATCTGTGCGGTATTTCA
CACCGCATA
[95 nt withheld, positions 3510-3604]
T
[46 nt withheld, positions 3606-3651]
C
[141 nt withheld, positions 3653-3793]
CCTTTGACGTTGGAGTCCACGTTCTTT
[37 nt withheld, positions 3821-3857]
ACTCTATCTCGGGCTATTCTTTTGATTTATAAGGGATTTTGCCGATTTCGGTCTATTGGTTAAAAAATGA
GCTGATTTAACAAAAATTTAACGCGAATTTTAACAAAATATTAACGTTTACAATTTTATGGTGCACTCTC
AGTACAATCTGCTCTGATGCCGCATAGTTAAGCCAGCCCCGACACCCGCCAACACCCGCTGACGCGCCCT
GACGGGCTTGTCTGCTCCCGGCATCCGCTTACAGACAAGCTGTGACCGTCTCCGGGAGCTGCATGTGTCA
GAGGTTTTCACCGTCATCACCGAAACGCGCGAGACGAAAGGGCCTCGTGATACGCCTATTTTTATAGGTT
AATGTCATGATAATAATGGTTTCTTAGACGTCAGGTGGCACTTTTCGGGGAAATGTGCGCGGAACCCCTA
TTTGTTTATTTTTCTAAATACATTCAAATATGTATCCGCTCATGAGACAATAACCCTGATAAATGCTTCA
ATAATATTGAAAAAGGAAGAGTATGAGTATTCAACATTTCCGTGTCGCCCTTATTCCCTTTTTTGCGGCA
TTTTGCCTTCCTGTTTTTGCTCACCCAGAAACGCTGGTGAAAGTAAAAGATGCTGAAGATCAGTTGGGTG
CACGAGTGGGTTACATCGAACTGGATCTCAACAGCGGTAAGATCCTTGAGAGTTTTCGCCCCGAAGAACG
TTTTCCAATGATGAGCACTTTTAAAGTTCTGCTATGTGGCGCGGTATTATCCCGTATTGACGCCGGGCAA
GAGCAACTCGGTCGCCGCATACACTATTCTCAGAATGACTTGGTTGAGTACTCACCAGTCACAGAAAAGC
ATCTTACGGATGGCATGACAGTAAGAGAATTATGCAGTGCTGCCATAACCATGAGTGATAACACTGCGGC
CAACTTACTTCTGACAACGATCGGAGGACCGAAGGAGCTAACCGCTTTTTTGCACAACATGGGGGATCAT
GTAACTCGCCTTGATCGTTGGGAACCGGAGCTGAATGAAGCCATACCAAACGACGAGCGTGACACCACGA
TGCCTGTAGCAATGGCAACAACGTTGCGCAAACTATTAACTGGCGAACTACTTACTCTAGCTTCCCGGCA
ACAATTAATAGACTGGATGGAGGCGGATAAAGTTGCAGGACCACTTCTGCGCTCGGCCCTTCCGGCTGGC
TGGTTTATTGCTGATAAATCTGGAGCCGGTGAGCGTGGAAGCCGCGGTATCATTGCAGCACTGGGGCCAG
ATGGTAAGCCCTCCCGTATCGTAGTTATCTACACGACGGGGAGTCAGGCAACTATGGATGAACGAAATAG
ACAGATCGCTGAGATAGGTGCCTCACTGATTAAGCATTGGTAACTGTCAGACCAAGTTTACTCATATATA
CTTTAGATTGATTTAAAACTTCATTTTTAATTTAAAAGGATCTAGGTGAAGATCCTTTTTGATAATCTCA
TGACCAAAATCCCTTAACGTGAGTTTTCGTTCCACTGAGCGTCAGACCCCGTAGAAAAGATCAAAGGATC
TTCTTGAGATCCTTTTTTTCTGCGCGTAATCTGCTGCTTGCAAACAAAAAAACCACCGCTACCAGCGGTG
GTTTGTTTGCCGGATCAAGAGCTACCAACTCTTTTTCCGAAGGTAACTGGCTTCAGCAGAGCGCAGATAC
CAAATACTGTTCTTCTAGTGTAGCCGTAGTTAGGCCACCACTTCAAGAACTCTGTAGCACCGCCTACATA
CCTCGCTCTGCTAATCCTGTTACCAGTGGCTGCTGCCAGTGGCGATAAGTCGTGTCTTACCGGGTTGGAC
TCAAGACGATAGTTACCGGATAAGGCGCAGCGGTCGGGCTGAACGGGGGGTTCGTGCACACAGCCCAGCT
TGGAGCGAACGACCTACACCGAACTGAGATACCTACAGCGTGAGCTATGAGAAAGCGCCACGCTTCCCGA
AGGGAGAAAGGCGGACAGGTATCCGGTAAGCGGCAGGGTCGGAACAGGAGAGCGCACGAGGGAGCTTCCA
GGGGGAAACGCCTGGTATCTTTATAGTCCTGTCGGGTTTCGCCACCTCTGACTTGAGCGTCGATTTTTGT
GATGCTCGTCAGGGGGGCGGAGCCTATGGAAAAACGCCAGCAACGCGGCCTTTTTACGGTTCCTGGCCTT
TTGCTGGCCTTTTGCTCACATGTGAGGGCCTATTTCCCATGATTCCTTCATATTTGCATATACGATACAA
GGCTGTTAGAGAGATAATTGGAATTAATTTGACTGTAAACACAAAGATATTAGTACAAAATACGTGACGT
AGAAAGTAATAATTTCTTGGGTAGTTTGCAGTTTTAAAATTATGTTTTAAAATGGACTATCATATGCTTA
CCGTAACTTGAAAGTATTTCGATTTCTTGGCTTTATATATCTTGTGGAAAGGACGAAACACCGGTCGGAA
CGCTCAACGATTGCCCCTCACGAGGGGACAGAAGAGCTAATGCTCTTCATTTTTTTTGGTACCCGTTACA
TAACTTACGGTAAATGGCCCGCCTGGCTGACCGCCCAACGACCCCCGCCCATTGACGTCAATAGTAACGC
CAATAGGGACTTTCCATTGACGTCAATGGGTGGAGTATTTACGGTAAACTGCCCACTTGGCAGTACATCA
AGTGTATCATATGCCAAGTACGCCCCCTATTGACGTCAATGACGGTAAATGGCCCGCCTGGCATTGTGCC
CAGTACATGACCTTATGGGACTTTCCTACTTGGCAGTACATCTACGTATTAGTCATCGCTATTACCATGG
TCGAGGTGAGCCCCACGTTCTGCTTCACTCTCCCCATCTCCCCCCCCTCCCCACCCCCAATTTTGTATTT
ATTTATTTTTTAATTATTTTGTGCAGCGATGGGGGCGGGGGGGGGGGGGGGGCGCGCGCCRGGGGGGGGG
GGGGGGGGSGGGGGGSGGGGSGGGGCGAGGCGGAGAGGTGCGGCGGCAGCCAATCAGAGCGGCGCGCTCC
GAAAGTTTCCTTTTATGGCGAGGCGGCGGCGGCGGCGGCCCTATAAAAAGCGAAGCGCGCGGCGGGCGGG
AGTCGCTGCGCGCTGCCTTCGCCCCGTGCCCCGCTCCGCCGCCGCCTCGCGCCGCCCGCCCCGGCTCTGA
CTGACCGCGTTACTCCCACAGGTGAGCGGGCGGGACGGCCCTTCTCCTCCGGGCTGTAATTAGCTGAGCA
AGAGGTAAGGGTTTAAGGGATGGTTGGTTGGTGGGGTATTAATGTTTAATTACCTGGAGCACCTGCCTGA
AATCACTTTTTTTCAGGTTGGACCGGTGCCACC
